>Addgene plasmid #79190 | pAB035a | depositor full sequence | sequence record 148311 | Full Sequence
TCAGATCCTTCCGTATTTAGCCAGTATGTTCTCTAGTGTGGTTCGTTGTTTTTGCGTGAGCCATGAGAAC
GAACCATTGAGATCATGCTTACTTTGCATGTCACTCAAAAATTTTGCCTCAAAACTGGTGAGCTGAATTT
TTGCAGTTAAAGCATCGTGTAGTGTTTTTCTTAGTCCGTTACGTAGGTAGGAATCTGATGTAATGGTTGT
TGGTATTTTGTCACCATTCATTTTTATCTGGTTGTTCTCAAGTTCGGTTACGAGATCCATTTGTCTATCT
AGTTCAACTTGGAAAATCAACGTATCAGTCGGGCGGCCTCGCTTATCAACCACCAATTTCATATTGCTGT
AAGTGTTTAAATCTTTACTTATTGGTTTCAAAACCCATTGGTTAAGCCTTTTAAACTCATGGTAGTTATT
TTCAAGCATTAACATGAACTTAAATTCATCAAGGCTAATCTCTATATTTGCCTTGTGAGTTTTCTTTTGT
GTTAGTTCTTTTAATAACCACTCATAAATCCTCATAGAGTATTTGTTTTCAAAAGACTTAACATGTTCCA
GATTATATTTTATGAATTTTTTTAACTGGAAAAGATAAGGCAATATCTCTTCACTAAAAACTAATTCTAA
TTTTTCGCTTGAGAACTTGGCATAGTTTGTCCACTGGAAAATCTCAAAGCCTTTAACCAAAGGATTCCTG
ATTTCCACAGTTCTCGTCATCAGCTCTCTGGTTGCTTTAGCTAATACACCATAAGCATTTTCCCTACTGA
TGTTCATCATCTGAGCGTATTGGTTATAAGTGAACGATACCGTCCGTTCTTTCCTTGTAGGGTTTTCAAT
CGTGGGGTTGAGTAGTGCCACACAGCATAAAATTAGCTTGGTTTCATGCTCCGTTAAGTCATAGCGACTA
ATCGCTAGTTCATTTGCTTTGAAAACAACTAATTCAGACATACATCTCAATTGGTCTAGGTGATTTTAAT
CACTATACCAATTGAGATGGGCTAGTCAATGATAATTACTAGTCCTTTTCCTTTGAGTTGTGGGTATCTG
TAAATTCTGCTAGACCTTTGCTGGAAAACTTGTAAATTCTGCTAGACCCTCTGTAAATTCCGCTAGACCT
TTGTGTGTTTTTTTTGTTTATATTCAAGTGGTTATAATTTATAGAATAAAGAAAGAATAAAAAAAGATAA
AAAGAATAGATCCCAGCCCTGTGTATAACTCACTACTTTAGTCAGTTCCGCAGTATTACAAAAGGATGTC
GCAAACGCTGTTTGCTCCTCTACAAAACAGACCTTAAAACCCTAAAGGCTTAAGTAGCACCCTCGCAAGC
TCGGGCAAATCGCTGAATATTCCTTTTGTCTCCGACCATCAGGCACCTGAGTCGCTGTCTTTTTCGTGAC
ATTCAGTTCGCTGCGCTCACGGCTCTGGCAGTGAATGGGGGTAAATGGCACTACAGGCGCCTTTTATGGA
TTCATGCAAGGAAACTACCCATAATACAAGAAAAGCCCGTCACGGGCTTCTCAGGGCGTTTTATGGCGGG
TCTGCTATGTGGTGCTATCTGACTTTTTGCTGTTCAGCAGTTCCTGCCCTCTGATTTTCCAGTCTGACCA
CTTCGGATTATCCCGTGACAGGTCATTCAGACTGGCTAATGCACCCAGTAAGGCAGCGGTATCATCAACA
GGCTTACCCGTCTTACTGTCAAGAGGACATCCGGTCAAATAAAACGAAAGGCTCAGTCGAAAGACTGGGC
CTTTCGTTTTGCTGAGGAGACTTAGGGACCCTACAACACGCACGGTGTTACATTAGGCACCCCGGGCTTT
ACACTTTATGCTTCCGGCTCGTATGTTGTGTCGACCGACCTGCAGGTGCAGTAAGGAGGAAAAAAAAA
[85 nt withheld, positions 1889-1973]
C
[98 nt withheld, positions 1975-2072]
A
[305 nt withheld, positions 2074-2378]
G
[176 nt withheld, positions 2380-2555]
CCAATCGTCTGACCTGCCTCAACCTCCTGTC
[82 nt withheld, positions 2587-2668]
GCTCTGAGGGA
[161 nt withheld, positions 2680-2840]
T
[41 nt withheld, positions 2842-2882]
T
[62 nt withheld, positions 2884-2945]
A
[35 nt withheld, positions 2947-2981]
CCTCCCTCAATCGGTTGAATGTCGCCCTTTTGTCTTTGGCGCTGGTAAACCTTACGAGTTCAGTATCGAC
TGCGATAAGATCAACCTGTTCCGC
[50 nt withheld, positions 3076-3125]
T
[37 nt withheld, positions 3127-3163]
GAAATTTGGAAACTTTTTGCTTACATACCAACCTCCCCAATTTTCCCAAACAGAGGTAATGAAACGTTTG
GTTAAATTAGGTCGCATCTCTGAGGAGTGTGGTTTTGATACCGTATGGTTACTGGAGCATCATTTCACGG
AGTTTGGTTTGCTTGGTAACCCTTATGTCGCTGCTGCATATTTACTTGGCGCGACTAAAAAATTGAATGT
AGGAACTGCCGCTATTGTTCTTCCCACAGCCCATCCAGTACGCCAACTTGAAGATGTGAATTTATTGGAT
CAAATGTCAAAAGGACGATTTCGGTTTGGTATTTGCCGAGGGCTTTACAACAAGGACTTTCGCGTATTCG
GCACAGATATGAATAACAGTCGCGCCTTAGCGGAATGCTGGTACGGGCTGATAAAGAATGGCATGACAGA
GGGATATATGGAAGCTGATAATGAACATATCAAGTTCCATAAGGTAAAAGTAAACCCCGCGGCGTATAGC
AGAGGTGGCGCACCGGTTTATGTGGTGGCTGAATCAGCTTCGACGACTGAGTGGGCTGCTCAATTTGGCC
TACCGATGATATTAAGTTGGATTATAAATACTAACGAAAAGAAAGCACAACTTGAGCTTTATAATGAAGT
GGCTCAAGAATATGGGCACGATATTCATAATATCGACCATTGCTTATCATATATAACATCTGTAGATCAT
GACTCAATTAAAGCGAAAGAGATTTGCCGGAAATTTCTGGGGCATTGGTATGATTCTTATGTGAATGCTA
CGACTATTTTTGATGATTCAGACCAAACAAGAGGTTATGATTTCAATAAAGGGCAGTGGCGTGACTTTGT
ATTAAAAGGACATAAAGATACTAATCGCCGTATTGATTACAGTTACGAAATCAATCCCGTGGGAACGCCG
CAGGAATGTATTGACATAATTCAAAAAGACATTGATGCTACAGGAATATCAAATATTTGTTGTGGATTTG
AAGCTAATGGAACAGTAGACGAAATTATTGCTTCCATGAAGCTCTTCCAGTCTGATGTCATGCCATTTCT
TAAAGAAAAACAACGTTCGCTATTATATTATGGCGGTGGCGGTAGCGGCGGTGGCGGTAGCGGCGGTGGC
GGTAGCGGCGGTGGCGGTAGCAAATTTGGATTGTTCTTCCTTAACTTCATCAATTCAACAACTGTTCAAG
AACAGAGTATAGTTCGCATGCAGGAAATAACGGAGTATGTTGATAAGTTGAATTTTGAACAGATTTTAGT
GTATGAAAATCATTTTTCAGATAATGGTGTTGTCGGCGCTCCTCTGACTGTTTCTGGTTTTCTGCTCGGT
TTAACAGAGAAAATTAAAATTGGTTCATTAAATCACATCATTACAACTCATCATCCTGTCCGCATAGCGG
AGGAAGCTTGCTTATTGGATCAGTTAAGTGAAGGGAGATTTATTTTAGGGTTTAGTGATTGCGAAAAAAA
AGATGAAATGCATTTTTTTAATCGCCCGGTTGAATATCAACAGCAACTATTTGAAGAGTGTTATGAAATC
ATTAACGATGCTTTAACAACAGGCTATTGTAATCCAGATAACGATTTTTATAGCTTCCCTAAAATATCTG
TAAATCCCCATGCTTATACGCCAGGCGGACCTCGGAAATATGTAACAGCAACCAGTCATCATATTGTTGA
GTGGGCGGCCAAAAAAGGTATTCCTCTCATCTTTAAGTGGGATGATTCTAATGATGTTAGATATGAATAT
GCTGAAAGATATAAAGCCGTTGCGGATAAATATGACGTTGACCTATCAGAGATAGACCATCAGTTAATGA
TATTAGTTAACTATAACGAAGATAGTAATAAAGCTAAACAAGAGACGCGTGCATTTATTAGTGATTATGT
TCTTGAAATGCACCCTAATGAAAATTTCGAAAATAAACTTGAAGAAATAATTGCAGAAAACGCTGTCGGA
AATTATACGGAGTGTATAACTGCGGCTAAGTTGGCAATTGAAAAGTGTGGTGCGAAAAGTGTATTGCTGT
CCTTTGAACCAATGAATGATTTGATGAGCCAAAAAAATGTAATCAATATTGTTGATGATAATATTAAGAA
GTACCACACGGAATATACCTAAACGGAGCCAATGTACGCAAAAAACCCCGCTTCAGCGGGGTTTTTTCGC
CAAAAAAAACCCCGCCCTGTCAGGGGCGGGGTTTTTTTTTAGGGCCCTACTGACTGTTAGCGTTTCGGCG
CCGGATAATGCAGCGTGGTGATCAGACCATCCGCAACCGTGCTATGGTGATGCACCAGTTCTGCCAGGGT
ATTGAAGCGAGATTCACTAGAAACGTACAGTTTGCCATCGCTGGCGGTGTTGATACGGTAGTGATACACG
CGACCTTCATAACGCAGAGAAATGCTGCGCTGGCCCGGGCTACTTTCACTTTCACGAACCAGAAAAGAAC
CATTAATGCCAGAGCTCAGCAGGTATTCGGCCGCGTTACGGCTCACAGGGCCATGATACCAGCTGTGTTT
TTCCAGACTCAAGTCCTCTTCAGAAATAAGCTTTTGTTCCGCGGCCGC
[273 nt withheld, positions 5732-6004]
TTTTTTTTCCTCCTTATAAGGGGGTAGGGGGTCTAGATTTTTGTCGAACTATTCATTTCACTTTTCTCTA
TCACTGATAGGGAGTGGTAAAATAACTCTATCAATGATAGAGTGTCAATCTCTATCACTGATAGGGATCA
TCTGGCCATTCGATGGACTTAATTAACGGCACTGCGAAAAAACCCCGCCGAAGCGGGGTTTTTTGCGAAA
TATAATGACCCTCTTGATAACCCAAGAGGGCATTTTTTAATGCCCATGGCGTTTACCAATGCTTAATCAG
TGAGGCACCTATCTCAGCGATCTGTCTATTTCGTTCATCCATAGTTGCCTGACTCCCCGTCGTGTAGATA
ACTACGATACGGGAGGGCTTACCATCTGGCCCCAGTGCTGCAATGATACCGCGAGACCCACGCTCACCGG
CTCCAGATTTATCAGCAATAAACCAGCCAGCCGGAAGGGCCGAGCGCAGAAGTGGTCCTGCAACTTTATC
CGCCTCCATCCAGTCTATTAATTGTTGCCGGGAAGCTAGAGTAAGTAGTTCGCCAGTTAATAGTTTGCGC
AACGTTGTTGCCATTGCTACAGGCATCGTGGTGTCACGCTCGTCGTTTGGTATGGCTTCATTCAGCTCCG
GTTCCCAACGATCAAGGCGAGTTACATGATCCCCCATGTTGTGCAAAAAAGCGGTTAGCTCCTTCGGTCC
TCCGATCGTTGTCAGAAGTAAGTTGGCCGCAGTGTTATCACTCATGGTTATGGCAGCACTGCATAATTCT
CTTACTGTCATGCCATCCGTAAGATGCTTTTCTGTGACTGGTGAGTACTCAACCAAGTCATTCTGAGAAT
AGTGTATGCGGCGACCGAGTTGCTCTTGCCCGGCGTCAATACGGGATAATACCGCGCCACATAGCAGAAC
TTTAAAAGTGCTCATCATTGGAAAACGTTCTTCGGGGCGAAAACTCTCAAGGATCTTACCGCTGTTGAGA
TCCAGTTCGATGTAACCCACTCGTGCACCCAACTGATCTTCAGCATCTTTTACTTTCACCAGCGTTTCTG
GGTGAGCAAAAACAGGAAGGCAAAATGCCGCAAAAAAGGGAATAAGGGCGACACGGAAATGTTGAATACT
CATACTCTTCCTTTTTCAATATTATTGAAGCATTTATCAGGGTTATTGTCTCATGAGCGGATACATATTT
GAATGTATTTAGAAAAATAAACAAATAGGGGTTCCGCGCACATTTCCCCGAAAAGTGCCACCTGACGTCT
AAGAAACCATTATTATCATGACATTAACCTATAAAAATAGGCGTATCACGAGGCCCTTAGGCCAAATAGG
CCGT
Features (pLannotate 1.2.2; 15 found; start..end, strand, type, name):
      1..951     -  CDS            Rep101: RepA protein needed for replication with the pSC101 origin; rep101
    999..1221    -  rep_origin     pSC101 ori: low-copy replication origin that requires the Rep101 protein
   1716..1760    +  terminator     rrnB T1 terminator: transcription terminator T1 from the E. coli rrnB gene
   1818..1848    +  promoter       lac promoter: promoter for the E. coli lac operon
   1889..3162    +  CDS            M13 gene III (fragment) (sequence partly withheld): pIII; III; minor coat protein
   3162..4241    +  CDS            luxA (sequence partly withheld): LUXA1_PHOLU - Experimental evidence at protein level: Swiss-Prot protein existence level 1. Light-emitting reaction in luminous bacteria. From Photorhabdus luminescens (Xenorhabdus luminescens).
   4305..5285    +  CDS            LuxB: LuxB luciferase subunit; luxB; from the Photorhabdus luminescens bioluminescence operon
   5393..5692    -  CDS            ABL (fragment): ABL_FSVHY - Experimental evidence at transcript level: Swiss-Prot protein existence level 2. From Feline sarcoma virus (strain Hardy-Zuckerman 2).
   5693..5719    -  CDS            Myc (fragment): Myc (human c-Myc proto-oncogene) epitope tag
   5732..6004    -  CDS            rpoZ (sequence withheld): RPOZ_ECO24 - Experimental evidence at protein level: Swiss-Prot protein existence level 1. Promotes RNA polymerase assembly. Latches the N- and C- terminal regions of the beta' subunit thereby facilitating its interaction with the beta and alpha subunits. From Escherichia coli O139:H28 (strain E24377A / ETEC).
   6060..6087    -  protein_bind   tetracycline response element (fragment): contains seven copies of the tetracycline operator tetO tetracycline repressor TetR
   6088..6122    -  promoter       tetA promoter: contains a tet operator sequence that enables repression by TetR
   6122..6142    -  promoter       PLtetO-1 promoter (fragment): modified phage lambda PL promoter with tet operator sites (Lutz and Bujard, 1997)
   6267..7127    -  CDS            AmpR: β-lactamase; bla; confers resistance to ampicillin, carbenicillin, and related antibiotics
   7128..7232    -  promoter       AmpR promoter: bla
