[The description below was written by a language model from this plasmid's Addgene catalogue record and pLannotate feature annotations shown in this document.]
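Description:
pAB035a is a low-copy bacterial expression plasmid built on a pSC101 backbone, replicating through the pSC101 origin together with its plasmid-encoded Rep101 (RepA) protein and selected with ampicillin via a β-lactamase cassette under its own promoter. The deposited sequence is about 7.3 kb, and the catalogue describes its purpose as directed evolution of protein-protein interactions, in connection with work on continuous evolution of Bacillus thuringiensis toxins.

The plasmid carries two divergently arranged expression units. In one, a lac-derived promoter (Plac62 in the record), placed downstream of an rrnB T1 terminator that insulates it from upstream read-through, drives M13 gene III followed by the Photorhabdus luminescens luciferase subunits luxA and luxB. In the other, a tet-operator-containing promoter (Ptet, which the annotation tool matched to tetA/PLtetO-type elements) drives a fusion of the E. coli RNA polymerase ω subunit (rpoZ) to the ABL1 SH2 domain, with a short segment between them annotated as a partial Myc epitope match. The ABL region is matched by the tool to a viral ABL homologue, but the catalogue identifies it as SH2 from ABL1.

This layout fits a bacterial two-hybrid style selection circuit. The rpoZ fusion can recruit RNA polymerase to the Plac62 promoter when the SH2 domain binds a partner tethered near that promoter, which would presumably be supplied from another construct because none is annotated here. Transcription then yields pIII, the minor coat protein required for M13 phage infectivity, linking interaction strength to phage propagation, while luxAB provides a luminescent readout of the same activity. No TetR gene is annotated, so regulation of Ptet would depend on repressor supplied elsewhere.
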