Addgene plasmid #79190: pAB035a
Purpose: Directed Evolution of Protein-Protein Interactions
Depositing lab: David Liu. Depositing organization: Harvard University. Publication: Continuous evolution of Bacillus thuringiensis toxins overcomes insect resistance. Badran AH, Guzov VM, Huai Q, Kemp MM, Vishwanath P, Kain W, Nance AM, Evdokimov A, Moshiri F, Turner KH, Wang P, Malvar T, Liu DR. Nature. 2016 May 5;533(7601):58-63. doi: 10.1038/nature17938. Epub 2016 Apr 27. PubMed 27120167.
Backbone
  Vector backbone: SC101
  Backbone manufacturer: David Liu Lab
  Backbone size w/o insert (bp): 2992
  Vector type: Bacterial Expression
Growth in bacteria
  Bacterial resistance: Ampicillin, 100 μg/mL
  Growth temperature: 37°C
  Growth strain: NEB Turbo
  Copy number: Low Copy
Gene/Insert
  Gene/Insert name: Plac62 gIII, luxAB; Ptet rpoZ-SH2ABL1
  Species: Synthetic
  Promoter: Plac62; Ptet
  Cloning method: Ligation Independent Cloning
  Sequencing primers: 5′ n/a; 3′ n/a
Terms and licenses: Academic/Nonprofit Terms; Industry Terms: Not Available to Industry
How to cite: pAB035a was a gift from David Liu (Addgene plasmid # 79190 ; http://n2t.net/addgene:79190 ; RRID:Addgene_79190)
