>Addgene plasmid #79190 | pAB035a | addgene partial sequence | sequence record 151066 | pCL52_2-F 5'-GCTTCTCAGGGCGTTTTATG-3'
TTTGCTGTTCAGCAGTTCCTGCCCTCTGATTTTCCAGTCTGACCACTTCGGATTATCCCGTGACAGGTCA
TTCAGACTGGCTAATGCACCCAGTAAGGCAGCGGTATCATCAACAGGCTTACCCGTCTTACTGTCAAGAG
GACATCCGGTCAAATAAAACGAAAGGCTCAGTCGAAAGACTGGGCCTTTCGTTTTGCTGAGGAGACTTAG
GGACCCTACAACACGCACGGTGTTACATTAGGCACCCCGGGCTTTACACTTTATGCTTCCGGCTCGTATG
TTGTGTCGACCGACCTGCAGGTGCAGTAAGGAGGAAAAAAAAA
[85 nt withheld, positions 324-408]
C
[98 nt withheld, positions 410-507]
A
[216 nt withheld, positions 509-724]
