>Addgene plasmid #79190 | pAB035a | addgene partial sequence | sequence record 151067 | Amp-F 5'-AAGCCCTCCCGTATCGTAGT-3'
ATAGACAGATCGCTGAGATAGGTGCCTCACTGATTAAGCATTGGTAAACGCCATGGGCATTAAAAAATGC
CCTCTTGGGTTATCAAGAGGGTCATTATATTTCGCAAAAAACCCCGCTTCGGCGGGGTTTTTTCGCAGTG
CCGTTAATTAAGTCCATCGAATGGCCAGATGATCCCTATCAGTGATAGAGATTGACACTCTATCATTGAT
AGAGTTATTTTACCACTCCCTATCAGTGATAGAGAAAAGTGAAATGAATAGTTCGACAAAAATCTAGACC
CCCTACCCCCTTATAAGGAGGAAAAAAAA
[273 nt withheld, positions 310-582]
GCGGCCGCGGAACAAAAGCTTATTTCTGAAGAGGACTTGAGTCTGGAAAAACACAGCTGGTATCATGGCC
CTGTGAGCCGTAACGCGGCCGAATACCTGCTGAGCTCTGGCATTAATGGTTCTTTTCTGGTTCGTGAA
